>Addgene plasmid #172182 | pKL2013 | addgene full sequence | sequence record 339004 | Addgene NGS Result
AAACTGAAGGCGGGAAACGACAATCTGATCCAAGCTCAAGCTGCTCTAGCATTCGCCATTCAGGCTGCGC
AACTGTTGGGAAGGGCGATCGGTGCGGGCCTCTTCGCTATTACGCCAGCTGGCGAAAGGGGGATGTGCTG
CAAGGCGATTAAGTTGGGTAACGCCAGGGTTTTCCCAGTCACGACGTTGTAAAACGACGGCCAGTGCCAA
GCTTGCATGCCTGCAGTGCAGCGTGACCCGGTCGTGCCCCTCTCTAGAGATAATGAGCATTGCATGTCTA
AGTTATAAAAAATTACCACATATTTTTTTTGTCACACTTGTTTGAAGTGCAGTTTATCTATCTTTATACA
TATATTTAAACTTTACTCTACGAATAATATAATCTATAGTACTACAATAATATCAGTGTTTTAGAGAATC
ATATAAATGAACAGTTAGACATGGTCTAAAGGACAATTGAGTATTTTGACAACAGGACTCTACAGTTTTA
TCTTTTTAGTGTGCATGTGTTCTCCTTTTTTTTTGCAAATAGCTTCACCTATATAATACTTCATCCATTT
TATTAGTACATCCATTTAGGGTTTAGGGTTAATGGTTTTTATAGACTAATTTTTTTAGTACATCTATTTT
ATTCTATTTTAGCCTCTAAATTAAGAAAACTAAAACTCTATTTTAGTTTTTTTATTTAATAATTTAGATA
TAAAATAGAATAAAATAAAGTGACTAAAAATTAAACAAATACCCTTTAAGAAATTAAAAAAACTAAGGAA
ACATTTTTCTTGTTTCGAGTAGATAATGCCAGCCTGTTAAACGCCGTCGACGAGTCTAACGGACACCAAC
CAGCGAACCAGCAGCGTCGCGTCGGGCCAAGCGAAGCAGACGGCACGGCATCTCTGTCGCTGCCTCTGGA
CCCCTCTCGAGAGTTCCGCTCCACCGTTGGACTTGCTCCGCTGTCGGCATCCAGAAATTGCGTGGCGGAG
CGGCAGACGTGAGCCGGCACGGCAGGCGGCCTCCTCCTCCTCTCACGGCACCGGCAGCTACGGGGGATTC
CTTTCCCACCGCTCCTTCGCTTTCCCTTCCTCGCCCGCCGTAATAAATAGACACCCCCTCCACACCCTCT
TTCCCCAACCTCGTGTTGTTCGGAGCGCACACACACACAACCAGATCTCCCCCAAATCCACCCGTCGGCA
CCTCCGCTTCAAGGTACGCCGCTCGTCCTCCCCCCCCCCCCCCTCTCTACCTTCTCTAGATCGGCGTTCC
GGTCCATGGTTAGGGCCCGGTAGTTCTACTTCTGTTCATGTTTGTGTTAGATCCGTGTTTGTGTTAGATC
CGTGCTGCTAGCGTTCGTACACGGATGCGACCTGTACGTCAGACACGTTCTGATTGCTAACTTGCCAGTG
TTTCTCTTTGGGGAATCCTGGGATGGCTCTAGCCGTTCCGCAGACGGGATCGATTTCATGATTTTTTTTG
TTTCGTTGCATAGGGTTTGGTTTGCCCTTTTCCTTTATTTCAATATATGCCGTGCACTTGTTTGTCGGGT
CATCTTTTCATGCTTTTTTTTGTCTTGGTTGTGATGATGTGGTCTGGTTGGGCGGTCGTTCTAGATCGGA
GTAGAATTAATTCTGTTTCAAACTACCTGGTGGATTTATTAATTTTGGATCTGTATGTGTGTGCCATACA
TATTCATAGTTACGAATTGAAGATGATGGATGGAAATATCGATCTAGGATAGGTATACATGTTGATGCGG
GTTTTACTGATGCATATACAGAGATGCTTTTTGTTCGCTTGGTTGTGATGATGTGGTGTGGTTGGGCGGT
CGTTCATTCGTTCTAGATCGGAGTAGAATACTGTTTCAAACTACCTGGTGTATTTATTAATTTTGGAACT
GTATGTGTGTGTCATACATCTTCATAGTTACGAGTTTAAGATGGATGGAAATATCGATCTAGGATAGGTA
TACATGTTGATGTGGGTTTTACTGATGCATATACATGATGGCATATGCAGCATCTATTCATATGCTCTAA
CCTTGAGTACCTATCTATTATAATAAACAAGTATGTTTTATAATTATTTTGATCTTGATATACTTGGATG
ATGGCATATGCAGCAGCTATATGTGGATTTTTTTAGCCCTGCCTTCATACGCTATTTATTTGCTTGGTAC
TGTTTCTTTTGTCGATGCTCACCCTGTTGTTTGGTGTTACTTCTGCAGGTCGACTCTAGAGGATCCCCTC
GAGGCGCGCCAAGCTATCAAACAAGTTTGTACAAAAAAGCAGGCTCCGAATTCGCCCTTCACCATGGATT
ACAAGGACCACGACGGGGATTACAAGGACCACGACATTGATTACAAGGATGATGATGACAAGATGGCTCC
GAAGAAGAAGAGGAAGGTTGGCATCCACGGGGTGCCAGCTGCTGACAAGAAGTACTCGATCGGCCTCGAT
ATTGGGACTAACTCTGTTGGCTGGGCCGTGATCACCGACGAGTACAAGGTGCCCTCAAAGAAGTTCAAGG
TCCTGGGCAACACCGATCGGCATTCCATCAAGAAGAATCTCATTGGCGCTCTCCTGTTCGACAGCGGCGA
GACGGCTGAGGCTACGCGGCTCAAGCGCACCGCCCGCAGGCGGTACACGCGCAGGAAGAATCGCATCTGC
TACCTGCAGGAGATTTTCTCCAACGAGATGGCGAAGGTTGACGATTCTTTCTTCCACAGGCTGGAGGAGT
CATTCCTCGTGGAGGAGGATAAGAAGCACGAGCGGCATCCAATCTTCGGCAACATTGTCGACGAGGTTGC
CTACCACGAGAAGTACCCTACGATCTACCATCTGCGGAAGAAGCTCGTGGACTCCACAGATAAGGCGGAC
CTCCGCCTGATCTACCTCGCTCTGGCCCACATGATTAAGTTCAGGGGCCATTTCCTGATCGAGGGGGATC
TCAACCCGGACAATAGCGATGTTGACAAGCTGTTCATCCAGCTCGTGCAGACGTACAACCAGCTCTTCGA
GGAGAACCCCATTAATGCGTCAGGCGTCGACGCGAAGGCTATCCTGTCCGCTAGGCTCTCGAAGTCTCGG
CGCCTCGAGAACCTGATCGCCCAGCTGCCGGGCGAGAAGAAGAACGGCCTGTTCGGGAATCTCATTGCGC
TCAGCCTGGGGCTCACGCCCAACTTCAAGTCGAATTTCGATCTCGCTGAGGACGCCAAGCTGCAGCTCTC
CAAGGACACATACGACGATGACCTGGATAACCTCCTGGCCCAGATCGGCGATCAGTACGCGGACCTGTTC
CTCGCTGCCAAGAATCTGTCGGACGCCATCCTCCTGTCTGATATTCTCAGGGTGAACACCGAGATTACGA
AGGCTCCGCTCTCAGCCTCCATGATCAAGCGCTACGACGAGCACCATCAGGATCTGACCCTCCTGAAGGC
GCTGGTCAGGCAGCAGCTCCCCGAGAAGTACAAGGAGATCTTCTTCGATCAGTCGAAGAACGGCTACGCT
GGGTACATTGACGGCGGGGCCTCTCAGGAGGAGTTCTACAAGTTCATCAAGCCGATTCTGGAGAAGATGG
ACGGCACGGAGGAGCTGCTGGTGAAGCTCAATCGCGAGGACCTCCTGAGGAAGCAGCGGACATTCGATAA
CGGCAGCATCCCACACCAGATTCATCTCGGGGAGCTGCACGCTATCCTGAGGAGGCAGGAGGACTTCTAC
CCTTTCCTCAAGGATAACCGCGAGAAGATCGAGAAGATTCTGACTTTCAGGATCCCGTACTACGTCGGCC
CACTCGCTAGGGGCAACTCCCGCTTCGCTTGGATGACCCGCAAGTCAGAGGAGACGATCACGCCGTGGAA
CTTCGAGGAGGTGGTCGACAAGGGCGCTAGCGCTCAGTCGTTCATCGAGAGGATGACGAATTTCGACAAG
AACCTGCCAAATGAGAAGGTGCTCCCTAAGCACTCGCTCCTGTACGAGTACTTCACAGTCTACAACGAGC
TGACTAAGGTGAAGTATGTGACCGAGGGCATGAGGAAGCCGGCTTTCCTGTCTGGGGAGCAGAAGAAGGC
CATCGTGGACCTCCTGTTCAAGACCAACCGGAAGGTCACGGTTAAGCAGCTCAAGGAGGACTACTTCAAG
AAGATTGAGTGCTTCGATTCGGTCGAGATCTCTGGCGTTGAGGACCGCTTCAACGCCTCCCTGGGGACCT
ACCACGATCTCCTGAAGATCATTAAGGATAAGGACTTCCTGGACAACGAGGAGAATGAGGATATCCTCGA
GGACATTGTGCTGACACTCACTCTGTTCGAGGACCGGGAGATGATCGAGGAGCGCCTGAAGACTTACGCC
CATCTCTTCGATGACAAGGTCATGAAGCAGCTCAAGAGGAGGAGGTACACCGGCTGGGGGAGGCTGAGCA
GGAAGCTCATCAACGGCATTCGGGACAAGCAGTCCGGGAAGACGATCCTCGACTTCCTGAAGAGCGATGG
CTTCGCGAACCGCAATTTCATGCAGCTGATTCACGATGACAGCCTCACATTCAAGGAGGATATCCAGAAG
GCTCAGGTGAGCGGCCAGGGGGACTCGCTGCACGAGCATATCGCGAACCTCGCTGGCTCGCCAGCTATCA
AGAAGGGGATTCTGCAGACCGTGAAGGTTGTGGACGAGCTGGTGAAGGTCATGGGCAGGCACAAGCCTGA
GAACATCGTCATTGAGATGGCCCGGGAGAATCAGACCACGCAGAAGGGCCAGAAGAACTCACGCGAGAGG
ATGAAGAGGATCGAGGAGGGCATTAAGGAGCTGGGGTCCCAGATCCTCAAGGAGCACCCGGTGGAGAACA
CGCAGCTGCAGAATGAGAAGCTCTACCTGTACTACCTCCAGAATGGCCGCGATATGTATGTGGACCAGGA
GCTGGATATTAACAGGCTCAGCGATTACGACGTCGATCATATCGTTCCACAGTCATTCCTGAAGGATGAC
TCCATTGACAACAAGGTCCTCACCAGGTCGGACAAGAACCGGGGCAAGTCTGATAATGTTCCTTCAGAGG
AGGTCGTTAAGAAGATGAAGAACTACTGGCGCCAGCTCCTGAATGCCAAGCTGATCACGCAGCGGAAGTT
CGATAACCTCACAAAGGCTGAGAGGGGCGGGCTCTCTGAGCTGGACAAGGCGGGCTTCATCAAGAGGCAG
CTGGTCGAGACACGGCAGATCACTAAGCACGTTGCGCAGATTCTCGACTCACGGATGAACACTAAGTACG
ATGAGAATGACAAGCTGATCCGCGAGGTGAAGGTCATCACCCTGAAGTCAAAGCTCGTCTCCGACTTCAG
GAAGGATTTCCAGTTCTACAAGGTTCGGGAGATCAACAATTACCACCATGCCCATGACGCGTACCTGAAC
GCGGTGGTCGGCACAGCTCTGATCAAGAAGTACCCAAAGCTCGAGAGCGAGTTCGTGTACGGGGACTACA
AGGTTTACGATGTGAGGAAGATGATCGCCAAGTCGGAGCAGGAGATTGGCAAGGCTACCGCCAAGTACTT
CTTCTACTCTAACATTATGAATTTCTTCAAGACAGAGATCACTCTGGCCAATGGCGAGATCCGGAAGCGC
CCCCTCATCGAGACGAACGGCGAGACGGGGGAGATCGTGTGGGACAAGGGCAGGGATTTCGCGACCGTCA
GGAAGGTTCTCTCCATGCCACAAGTGAATATCGTCAAGAAGACAGAGGTCCAGACTGGCGGGTTCTCTAA
GGAGTCAATTCTGCCTAAGCGGAACAGCGACAAGCTCATCGCCCGCAAGAAGGACTGGGATCCGAAGAAG
TACGGCGGGTTCGACAGCCCCACTGTGGCCTACTCGGTCCTGGTTGTGGCGAAGGTTGAGAAGGGCAAGT
CCAAGAAGCTCAAGAGCGTGAAGGAGCTGCTGGGGATCACGATTATGGAGCGCTCCAGCTTCGAGAAGAA
CCCGATCGATTTCCTGGAGGCGAAGGGCTACAAGGAGGTGAAGAAGGACCTGATCATTAAGCTCCCCAAG
TACTCACTCTTCGAGCTGGAGAACGGCAGGAAGCGGATGCTGGCTTCCGCTGGCGAGCTGCAGAAGGGGA
ACGAGCTGGCTCTGCCGTCCAAGTATGTGAACTTCCTCTACCTGGCCTCCCACTACGAGAAGCTCAAGGG
CAGCCCCGAGGACAACGAGCAGAAGCAGCTGTTCGTCGAGCAGCACAAGCATTACCTCGACGAGATCATT
GAGCAGATTTCCGAGTTCTCCAAGCGCGTGATCCTGGCCGACGCGAATCTGGATAAGGTCCTCTCCGCGT
ACAACAAGCACCGCGACAAGCCAATCAGGGAGCAGGCTGAGAATATCATTCATCTCTTCACCCTGACGAA
CCTCGGCGCCCCTGCTGCTTTCAAGTACTTCGACACAACTATCGATCGCAAGAGGTACACAAGCACTAAG
GAGGTCCTGGACGCGACCCTCATCCACCAGTCGATTACCGGCCTCTACGAGACGCGCATCGACCTGTCTC
AGCTCGGGGGCGACAAGCGGCCAGCGGCGACGAAGAAGGCGGGGCAGGCGAAGAAGAAGAAGTGAGCTCA
GAGCTTTCGTTCGTATCATCGGTTTCGACAACGTTCGTCAAGTTCAATGCATCAGTTTCATTGCGCACAC
ACCAGAATCCTACTGAGTTTGAGTATTATGGCATTGGGAAAACTGTTTTTCTTGTACCATTTGTTGTGCT
TGTAATTTACTGTGTTTTTTATTCGGTTTTCGCTATCGAACTGTGAAATGGAAATGGATGGAGAAGAGTT
AATGAATGATATGGTCCTTTTGTTCATTCTCAAATTAATATTATTTGTTTTTTCTCTTATTTGTTGTGTG
TTGAATTTGAAATTATAAGAGATATGCAAACATTTTGTTTTGAGTAAAAATGTGTCAAATCGTGGCCTCT
AATGACCGAAGTTAATATGAGGAGTAAAACACTTGTAGTTGTACCATTATGCTTATTCACTAGGCAACAA
ATATATTTTCAGACCTAGAAAAGCTGCAAATGTTACTGAATACAAGTATGTCCTCTTGTGTTTTAGACAT
TTATGAACTTTCCTTTATGTAATTTTCCAGAATCCTTGTCAGATTCTAATCATTGCTTTATAATTATAGT
TATACTCATGGATTTGTAGTTGAGTATGAAAATATTTTTTAATGCATTTTATGACTTGCCAATTGTTCCG
GAACTCTAGATAAGCTTACCGGAAAGGGCGAATTCGCAACTTTGTATACAAAAGTTGCCCCATGGCGTTC
CCTCTAGATAACGCAGGATCCTAAAGGGATCTTTAAACATACGAACAGATCACTTAAAGTTCTTCTGAAG
CAACTTAAAGTTATCAGGCATGCATGGATCTTGGAGGAATCAGATGTGCAGTCAGGGACCATAGCACAGG
ACAGGCGTCTTCTACTGGTGCTACCAGCAAATGCTGGAAGCCGGGAACACTGGGTACGTTGGAAACCACG
TGATGTGGAGTAAGATAAACTGTAGGAGAAAAGCATTTCGTAGTGGGCCATGAAGCCTTTCAGGACATGT
ATTGCAGTATGGGCCGGCCCATTACGCAATTGGACGACAACAAAGACTAGTATTAGTACCACCTCGGCTA
TCCACATAGATCAAAGCTGGTTTAAAAGAGTTGTGCAGATGATCCGTGGCACAGATCACAAACTTCAAAT
GGTTTTAGAGCTAGAAATAGCAAGTTAAAATAAGGCTAGTCCGTTATCAACTTGAAAAAGTGGCACCGAG
TCGGTGCTTTTTTTGTCCCTTCGAAGGGCAATTCTGCAGATATCCATCACACTGGCGGCCGCTCGAGGTC
GAGGGTATCGATAAGCTTGAATTCGACCCAGCTTTCTTGTACAAAGTGGTTCGATAATTCTTAATCGCCG
CTTATTGCACTCCCTTTTAACTGTTTTTTATTACAAAAATGCCCTGGAAAATGCACTCCCTTTTTGTGTT
TGTTTTTTTGTGAAACGATGTTGTCAGGTAATTTATTTGTCAGTCTACTATGGTGGCCCATTATATTAAT
AGCAACTGTCGGTCCAATAGACGACGTCGATTTTCTGCATTTGTTTAACCACGTGGATTTTATGACATTT
TATATTAGTTAATTTGTAAAACCTACCCAATTAAAGACCTCATATGTTCTAAAGACTAATACTTAATGAT
AACAATTTTCTTTTAGTGAAGAAAGGGATAATTAGTAAATATGGAACAAGGGCAGAAGATTTATTAAAGC
CGCGTAAGAGACAACAAGTAGGTACGTGGAGTGTCTTAGGTGACTTACCCACATAACATAAAGTGACATT
AACAAACATAGCTAATGCTCCTATTTGAATAGTGCATATCAGCATACCTTATTACATATAGATAGGAGCA
AACTCTAGCTACCGCTTTAAGATCTGTACAGCTCCTCCATGCCGCCGGTGGAGTGGCGGCCCTCGGCGCG
TTCGTACTGTTCCACGATGGTGTAGTCCTCGTTGTGGGAGGTGATGTCCAACTTGATGTTGACGTTGTAG
GCGCCGGGCAGCTGCACGGGCTTCTTGGCCTTGTAGGTGGTCTTGACCTCAGCGTCGTAGTGGCCGCCGT
CCTTCAGCTTCAGCCTCTGCTTGATCTCGCCCTTCAGGGCGCCGTCCTCGGGGTACATCCGCTCGGAGGA
GGCCTCCCAGCCCATGGTCTTCTTCTGCATTACGGGGCCGTCGGAGGGGAAGTTGGTGCCGCGCAGCTTC
ACCTTGTAGATGAACTCGCCGTCCTGCAGGGAGGAGTCCTGGGTCACGGTCACCACGCCGCCGTCCTCGA
AGTTCATCACGCGCTCCCACTTGAAGCCCTCGGGGAAGGACAGCTTCAAGTAGTCGGGGATGTCGGCGGG
GTGCTTCACGTAGGCCTTGGAGCCGTACATGAACTGAGGGGACAGGATGTCCCAGGCGAAGGGCAGGGGG
CCACCCTTGGTCACCTTCAGCTTGGCGGTCTGGGTGCCCTCGTAGGGGCGGCCCTCGCCCTCGCCCTCGA
TCTCGAACTCGTGGCCGTTCACGGAGCCCTCCATGTGCACCTTGAAGCGCATGAACTCCTTGATGATGGC
CATGTTATCCTCCTCGCCCTTGCTCACCATGGATCCCCCGGGACCGGTCCTCGAGACGTCTCTAGAGCTA
GCTCCGGACTTAAGACTAGTGATCTGGGCTGTCCTCTCCAAATGAAATGAACTTCCTTATATAGAGGAAG
GGTCTTGCGAAGGATAGTGGGATTGTGCGTCATCCCTTACGTCAGTGGAGATGTCACATCAATCCACTTG
CTTTGAAGACGTGGTTGGAACGTCTTCTTTTTCCACGATGCTCCTCGTGGGTGGGGGTCCATCTTTGGGA
CCACTGTCGGCAGAGGCATCTTGAATGATAGCCTTTCCTTTATCGCAATGATGGCATTTGTAGGAGCCAC
CTTCCTTTTCTACTGTCCTTTCGATGAAGTGACAGATAGCTGGGCAATGGAATCCGAGGAGGTTTCCCGA
AATTACCCTTTGTTGAAAAGTCTCAATAGCCCTTTGGTCTTCCCTTAATTAAGGGAAGACCAAAGGGCTA
TTGAGAGTGCAATAAGCGGCGATTAACTAGTTCTAGAGCGGCCGCCACCGCGGTGGAGCTCGAATTCGTA
ATCATGTCATAGCTGTTTCCTGTGTGAAATTGTTATCCGCTCACAATTCCACACAACATACGAGCCGGAA
GCATAAAGTGTAAAGCCTGGGGTGCCTAATGAGTGAGCTAACTCACATTAATTGCGTTGCGCTCACTGCC
CGCTTTCCAGTCGGGAAACCTGTCGTGCCAGCTGCATTAATGAATCGGCCAACGCGCGGGGAGAGGCGGT
TTGCGTATTGGCTAGAGCAGCTTGCCAACATGGTGGAGCACGACACTCTCGTCTACTCCAAGAATATCAA
AGATACAGTCTCAGAAGACCAAAGGGCTATTGAGACTTTTCAACAAAGGGTAATATCGGGAAACCTCCTC
GGATTCCATTGCCCAGCTATCTGTCACTTCATCAAAAGGACAGTAGAAAAGGAAGGTGGCACCTACAAAT
GCCATCATTGCGATAAAGGAAAGGCTATCGTTCAAGATGCCTCTGCCGACAGTGGTCCCAAAGATGGACC
CCCACCCACGAGGAGCATCGTGGAAAAAGAAGACGTTCCAACCACGTCTTCAAAGCAAGTGGATTGATGT
GAACATGGTGGAGCACGACACTCTCGTCTACTCCAAGAATATCAAAGATACAGTCTCAGAAGACCAAAGG
GCTATTGAGACTTTTCAACAAAGGGTAATATCGGGAAACCTCCTCGGATTCCATTGCCCAGCTATCTGTC
ACTTCATCAAAAGGACAGTAGAAAAGGAAGGTGGCACCTACAAATGCCATCATTGCGATAAAGGAAAGGC
TATCGTTCAAGATGCCTCTGCCGACAGTGGTCCCAAAGATGGACCCCCACCCACGAGGAGCATCGTGGAA
AAAGAAGACGTTCCAACCACGTCTTCAAAGCAAGTGGATTGATGTGATATCTCCACTGACGTAAGGGATG
ACGCACAATCCCACTATCCTTCGCAAGACCCTTCCTCTATATAAGGAAGTTCATTTCATTTGGAGAGGAC
ACGCTGAAATCACCAGTCTCTCTCTACAAATCTATCTCTCTCGAGTCTACCATGAGCCCAGAACGACGCC
CGGCCGACATCCGCCGTGCCACCGAGGCGGACATGCCGGCGGTCTGCACCATCGTCAACCACTACATCGA
GACAAGCACGGTCAACTTCCGTACCGAGCCGCAGGAACCGCAGGAGTGGACGGACGACCTCGTCCGTCTG
CGGGAGCGCTATCCCTGGCTCGTCGCCGAGGTGGACGGCGAGGTCGCCGGCATCGCCTACGCGGGCCCCT
GGAAGGCACGCAACGCCTACGACTGGACGGCCGAGTCGACCGTGTACGTCTCCCCCCGCCACCAGCGGAC
GGGACTGGGCTCCACGCTCTACACCCACCTGCTGAAGTCCCTGGAGGCACAGGGCTTCAAGAGCGTGGTC
GCTGTCATCGGGCTGCCCAACGACCCGAGCGTGCGCATGCACGAGGCGCTCGGATATGCCCCCCGCGGCA
TGCTGCGGGCGGCCGGCTTCAAGCACGGGAACTGGCATGACGTGGGTTTCTGGCAGCTGGACTTCAGCCT
GCCGGTACCGCCCCGTCCGGTCCTGCCCGTCACCGAGATTTGACTCGAGTTTCTCCATAATAATGTGTGA
GTAGTTCCCAGATAAGGGAATTAGGGTTCCTATAGGGTTTCGCTCATGTGTTGAGCATATAAGAAACCCT
TAGTATGTATTTGTATTTGTAAAATACTTCTATCAATAAAATTTCTAATTCCTAAAACCAAAATCCAGTA
CTAAAATCCAGATCCCCCGAATTAATTCGGCGTTAATTCAGTACATTAAAAACGTCCGCAATGTGTTATT
AAGTTGTCTAAGCGTCAATTTGTTTACACCACAATATATCCTGCCACCAGCCAGCCAACAGCTCCCCGAC
CGGCAGCTCGGCACAAAATCACCACTCGATACAGGCAGCCCATCAGTCCGGGACGGCGTCAGCGGGAGAG
CCGTTGTAAGGCGGCAGACTTTGCTCATGTTACCGATGCTATTCGGAAGAACGGCAACTAAGCTGCCGGG
TTTGAAACACGGATGATCTCGCGGAGGGTAGCATGTTGATTGTAACGATGACAGAGCGTTGCTGCCTGTG
ATCACCGCGGTTTCAAAATCGGCTCCGTCGATACTATGTTATACGCCAACTTTGAAAACAACTTTGAAAA
AGCTGTTTTCTGGTATTTAAGGTTTTAGAATGCAAGGAACAGTGAATTGGAGTTCGTCTTGTTATAATTA
GCTTCTTGGGGTATCTTTAAATACTGTAGAAAAGAGGAAGGAAATAATAAATGGCTAAAATGAGAATATC
ACCGGAATTGAAAAAACTGATCGAAAAATACCGCTGCGTAAAAGATACGGAAGGAATGTCTCCTGCTAAG
GTATATAAGCTGGTGGGAGAAAATGAAAACCTATATTTAAAAATGACGGACAGCCGGTATAAAGGGACCA
CCTATGATGTGGAACGGGAAAAGGACATGATGCTATGGCTGGAAGGAAAGCTGCCTGTTCCAAAGGTCCT
GCACTTTGAACGGCATGATGGCTGGAGCAATCTGCTCATGAGTGAGGCCGATGGCGTCCTTTGCTCGGAA
GAGTATGAAGATGAACAAAGCCCTGAAAAGATTATCGAGCTGTATGCGGAGTGCATCAGGCTCTTTCACT
CCATCGACATATCGGATTGTCCCTATACGAATAGCTTAGACAGCCGCTTAGCCGAATTGGATTACTTACT
GAATAACGATCTGGCCGATGTGGATTGCGAAAACTGGGAAGAAGACACTCCATTTAAAGATCCGCGCGAG
CTGTATGATTTTTTAAAGACGGAAAAGCCCGAAGAGGAACTTGTCTTTTCCCACGGCGACCTGGGAGACA
GCAACATCTTTGTGAAAGATGGCAAAGTAAGTGGCTTTATTGATCTTGGGAGAAGCGGCAGGGCGGACAA
GTGGTATGACATTGCCTTCTGCGTCCGGTCGATCAGGGAGGATATCGGGGAAGAACAGTATGTCGAGCTA
TTTTTTGACTTACTGGGGATCAAGCCTGATTGGGAGAAAATAAAATATTATATTTTACTGGATGAATTGT
TTTAGTACCTAGAATGCATGACCAAAATCCCTTAACGTGAGTTTTCGTTCCACTGAGCGTCAGACCCCGT
AGAAAAGATCAAAGGATCTTCTTGAGATCCTTTTTTTCTGCGCGTAATCTGCTGCTTGCAAACAAAAAAA
CCACCGCTACCAGCGGTGGTTTGTTTGCCGGATCAAGAGCTACCAACTCTTTTTCCGAAGGTAACTGGCT
TCAGCAGAGCGCAGATACCAAATACTGTCCTTCTAGTGTAGCCGTAGTTAGGCCACCACTTCAAGAACTC
TGTAGCACCGCCTACATACCTCGCTCTGCTAATCCTGTTACCAGTGGCTGCTGCCAGTGGCGATAAGTCG
TGTCTTACCGGGTTGGACTCAAGACGATAGTTACCGGATAAGGCGCAGCGGTCGGGCTGAACGGGGGGTT
CGTGCACACAGCCCAGCTTGGAGCGAACGACCTACACCGAACTGAGATACCTACAGCGTGAGCTATGAGA
AAGCGCCACGCTTCCCGAAGGGAGAAAGGCGGACAGGTATCCGGTAAGCGGCAGGGTCGGAACAGGAGAG
CGCACGAGGGAGCTTCCAGGGGGAAACGCCTGGTATCTTTATAGTCCTGTCGGGTTTCGCCACCTCTGAC
TTGAGCGTCGATTTTTGTGATGCTCGTCAGGGGGGCGGAGCCTATGGAAAAACGCCAGCAACGCGGCCTT
TTTACGGTTCCTGGCCTTTTGCTGGCCTTTTGCTCACATGTTCTTTCCTGCGTTATCCCCTGATTCTGTG
GATAACCGTATTACCGCCTTTGAGTGAGCTGATACCGCTCGCCGCAGCCGAACGACCGAGCGCAGCGAGT
CAGTGAGCGAGGAAGCGGAAGAGCGCCTGATGCGGTATTTTCTCCTTACGCATCTGTGCGGTATTTCACA
CCGCATATGGTGCACTCTCAGTACAATCTGCTCTGATGCCGCATAGTTAAGCCAGTATACACTCCGCTAT
CGCTACGTGACTGGGTCATGGCTGCGCCCCGACACCCGCCAACACCCGCTGACGCGCCCTGACGGGCTTG
TCTGCTCCCGGCATCCGCTTACAGACAAGCTGTGACCGTCTCCGGGAGCTGCATGTGTCAGAGGTTTTCA
CCGTCATCACCGAAACGCGCGAGGCAGGGTGCCTTGATGTGGGCGCCGGCGGTCGAGTGGCGACGGCGCG
GCTTGTCCGCGCCCTGGTAGATTGCCTGGCCGTAGGCCAGCCATTTTTGAGCGGCCAGCGGCCGCGATAG
GCCGACGCGAAGCGGCGGGGCGTAGGGAGCGCAGCGACCGAAGGGTAGGCGCTTTTTGCAGCTCTTCGGC
TGTGCGCTGGCCAGACAGTTATGCACAGGCCAGGCGGGTTTTAAGAGTTTTAATAAGTTTTAAAGAGTTT
TAGGCGGAAAAATCGCCTTTTTTCTCTTTTATATCAGTCACTTACATGTGTGACCGGTTCCCAATGTACG
GCTTTGGGTTCCCAATGTACGGGTTCCGGTTCCCAATGTACGGCTTTGGGTTCCCAATGTACGTGCTATC
CACAGGAAAGAGACCTTTTCGACCTTTTTCCCCTGCTAGGGCAATTTGCCCTAGCATCTGCTCCGTACAT
TAGGAACCGGCGGATGCTTCGCCCTCGATCAGGTTGCGGTAGCGCATGACTAGGATCGGGCCAGCCTGCC
CCGCCTCCTCCTTCAAATCGTACTCCGGCAGGTCATTTGACCCGATCAGCTTGCGCACGGTGAAACAGAA
CTTCTTGAACTCTCCGGCGCTGCCACTGCGTTCGTAGATCGTCTTGAACAACCATCTGGCTTCTGCCTTG
CCTGCGGCGCGGCGTGCCAGGCGGTAGAGAAAACGGCCGATGCCGGGATCGATCAAAAAGTAATCGGGGT
GAACCGTCAGCACGTCCGGGTTCTTGCCTTCTGTGATCTCGCGGTACATCCAATCAGCTAGCTCGATCTC
GATGTACTCCGGCCGCCCGGTTTCGCTCTTTACGATCTTGTAGCGGCTAATCAAGGCTTCACCCTCGGAT
ACCGTCACCAGGCGGCCGTTCTTGGCCTTCTTCGTACGCTGCATGGCAACGTGCGTGGTGTTTAACCGAA
TGCAGGTTTCTACCAGGTCGTCTTTCTGCTTTCCGCCATCGGCTCGCCGGCAGAACTTGAGTACGTCCGC
AACGTGTGGACGGAACACGCGGCCGGGCTTGTCTCCCTTCCCTTCCCGGTATCGGTTCATGGATTCGGTT
AGATGGGAAACCGCCATCAGTACCAGGTCGTAATCCCACACACTGGCCATGCCGGCCGGCCCTGCGGAAA
CCTCTACGTGCCCGTCTGGAAGCTCGTAGCGGATCACCTCGCCAGCTCGTCGGTCACGCTTCGACAGACG
GAAAACGGCCACGTCCATGATGCTGCGACTATCGCGGGTGCCCACGTCATAGAGCATCGGAACGAAAAAA
TCTGGTTGCTCGTCGCCCTTGGGCGGCTTCCTAATCGACGGCGCACCGGCTGCCGGCGGTTGCCGGGATT
CTTTGCGGATTCGATCAGCGGCCGCTTGCCACGATTCACCGGGGCGTGCTTCTGCCTCGATGCGTTGCCG
CTGGGCGGCCTGCGCGGCCTTCAACTTCTCCACCAGGTCATCACCCAGCGCCGCGCCGATTTGTACCGGG
CCGGATGGTTTGCGACCGCTCACGCCGATTCCTCGGGCTTGGGGGTTCCAGTGCCATTGCAGGGCCGGCA
GGCAACCCAGCCGCTTACGCCTGGCCAACCGCCCGTTCCTCCACACATGGGGCATTCCACGGCGTCGGTG
CCTGGTTGTTCTTGATTTTCCATGCCGCCTCCTTTAGCCGCTAAAATTCATCTACTCATTTATTCATTTG
CTCATTTACTCTGGTAGCTGCGCGATGTATTCAGATAGCAGCTCGGTAATGGTCTTGCCTTGGCGTACCG
CGTACATCTTCAGCTTGGTGTGATCCTCCGCCGGCAACTGAAAGTTGACCCGCTTCATGGCTGGCGTGTC
TGCCAGGCTGGCCAACGTTGCAGCCTTGCTGCTGCGTGCGCTCGGACGGCCGGCACTTAGCGTGTTTGTG
CTTTTGCTCATTTTCTCTTTACCTCATTAACTCAAATGAGTTTTGATTTAATTTCAGCGGCCAGCGCCTG
GACCTCGCGGGCAGCGTCGCCCTCGGGTTCTGATTCAAGAACGGTTGTGCCGGCGGCGGCAGTGCCTGGG
TAGCTCACGCGCTGCGTGATACGGGACTCAAGAATGGGCAGCTCGTACCCGGCCAGCGCCTCGGCAACCT
CACCGCCGATGCGCGTGCCTTTGATCGCCCGCGACACGACAAAGGCCGCTTGTAGCCTTCCATCCGTGAC
CTCAATGCGCTGCTTAACCAGCTCCACCAGGTCGGCGGTGGCCCATATGTCGTAAGGGCTTGGCTGCACC
GGAATCAGCACGAAGTCGGCTGCCTTGATCGCGGACACAGCCAAGTCCGCCGCCTGGGGCGCTCCGTCGA
TCACTACGAAGTCGCGCCGGCCGATGGCCTTCACGTCGCGGTCAATCGTCGGGCGGTCGATGCCGACAAC
GGTTAGCGGTTGATCTTCCCGCACGGCCGCCCAATCGCGGGCACTGCCCTGGGGATCGGAATCGACTAAC
AGAACATCGGCCCCGGCGAGTTGCAGGGCGCGGGCTAGATGGGTTGCGATGGTCGTCTTGCCTGACCCGC
CTTTCTGGTTAAGTACAGCGATAACCTTCATGCGTTCCCCTTGCGTATTTGTTTATTTACTCATCGCATC
ATATACGCAGCGACCGCATGACGCAAGCTGTTTTACTCAAATACACATCACCTTTTTAGACGGCGGCGCT
CGGTTTCTTCAGCGGCCAAGCTGGCCGGCCAGGCCGCCAGCTTGGCATCAGACAAACCGGCCAGGATTTC
ATGCAGCCGCACGGTTGAGACGTGCGCGGGCGGCTCGAACACGTACCCGGCCGCGATCATCTCCGCCTCG
ATCTCTTCGGTAATGAAAAACGGTTCGTCCTGGCCGTCCTGGTGCGGTTTCATGCTTGTTCCTCTTGGCG
TTCATTCTCGGCGGCCGCCAGGGCGTCGGCCTCGGTCAATGCGTCCTCACGGAAGGCACCGCGCCGCCTG
GCCTCGGTGGGCGTCACTTCCTCGCTGCGCTCAAGTGCGCGGTACAGGGTCGAGCGATGCACGCCAAGCA
GTGCAGCCGCCTCTTTCACGGTGCGGCCTTCCTGGTCGATCAGCTCGCGGGCGTGCGCGATCTGTGCCGG
GGTGAGGGTAGGGCGGGGGCCAAACTTCACGCCTCGGGCCTTGGCGGCCTCGCGCCCGCTCCGGGTGCGG
TCGATGATTAGGGAACGCTCGAACTCGGCAATGCCGGCGAACACGGTCAACACCATGCGGCCGGCCGGCG
TGGTGGTGTCGGCCCACGGCTCTGCCAGGCTACGCAGGCCCGCGCCGGCCTCCTGGATGCGCTCGGCAAT
GTCCAGTAGGTCGCGGGTGCTGCGGGCCAGGCGGTCTAGCCTGGTCACTGTCACAACGTCGCCAGGGCGT
AGGTGGTCAAGCATCCTGGCCAGCTCCGGGCGGTCGCGCCTGGTGCCGGTGATCTTCTCGGAAAACAGCT
TGGTGCAGCCGGCCGCGTGCAGTTCGGCCCGTTGGTTGGTCAAGTCCTGGTCGTCGGTGCTGACGCGGGC
ATAGCCCAGCAGGCCAGCGGCGGCGCTCTTGTTCATGGCGTAATGTCTCCGGTTCTAGTCGCAAGTATTC
TACTTTATGCGACTAAAACACGCGACAAGAAAACGCCAGGAAAAGGGCAGGGCGGCAGCCTGTCGCGTAA
CTTAGGACTTGTGCGACATGTCGTTTTCAGAAGACGGCTGCACTGAACGTCAGAAGCCGACTGCACTATA
GCAGCGGAGGGGTTGGATCAAAGTACTTTGATCCCGAGGGGAACCCTGTGGTTGGCATGCACATACAAAT
GGACGAACGGATAAACCTTTTCACGCCCTTTTAAATATCCGATTATTCTAATAAACGCTCTTTTCTCTTA
GGTTTACCCGCCAATATATCCTGTCAAACACTGATAGTTT
Features (pLannotate 1.2.2; 33 found; start..end, strand, type, name):
     52..206     -  CDS            lacZα (fragment): LacZα fragment of β-galactosidase; lacZ fragment
    221..2218    +  promoter       Ubi promoter: maize polyubiquitin gene promoter
   2261..2285    +  protein_bind   attB1: mutant version of attB; recombination site for the Gateway® BP reaction BP Clonase™
   2349..2368    +  CDS            2xFLAG (fragment): two tandem FLAG® epitope tags
   2424..6524    +  CDS            cas9: CAS9_STRP1 - Also known as csn1 From Streptococcus pyogenes serotype M1.
   6582..7205    +  terminator     E9 terminator: terminator and polyadenylation signal from the pea rbcS-E9 gene
   7247..7267    +  protein_bind   attB5: mutant version of attB; core recombination site for the Gateway® BP reaction BP Clonase™
   7304..7681    +  promoter       OsU3 promoter: Oryza sativa (rice) snRNA U3 promoter
   7702..7777    +  misc_RNA       gRNA scaffold: guide RNA scaffold for the Streptococcus pyogenes CRISPR/Cas9 system
   7832..7860    -  misc_feature   MCS (fragment): pBluescript multiple cloning site
   7866..7890    -  protein_bind   attB2: mutant version of attB; recombination site for the Gateway® BP reaction BP Clonase™
   8423..9130    -  CDS            mCherry: mCherry is a basic (constitutively fluorescent) red fluorescent protein published in 2004, derived from Discosoma sp.. It is reported to be a very rapidly-maturing monomer with low acid sensitivity.
   9200..9545    -  promoter       CaMV 35S promoter: strong constitutive promoter from cauliflower mosaic virus
   9202..9248    -  promoter       minimal CaMV 35S promoter: minimal 35S promoter from cauliflower mosaic virus
   9575..9596    +  promoter       CaMV 35S promoter (enhanced) (fragment): cauliflower mosaic virus 35S promoter with a duplicated enhancer region
   9616..9651    -  misc_feature   MCS (fragment): pBluescript multiple cloning site
   9688..9710    -  protein_bind   lac operator (fragment): The lac repressor binds to the lac operator to inhibit transcription in E. coli. This inhibition can be relieved by adding lactose or isopropyl-β-D-thiogalactopyranoside (IPTG). lac repressor encoded by lacI
   9714..9744    -  promoter       lac promoter: promoter for the E. coli lac operon
   9759..9780    -  protein_bind   CAP binding site: CAP binding activates transcription in the presence of cAMP. E. coli catabolite activator protein
   9793..9881    -  CDS            lacI (fragment): lac repressor; lacI; The lac repressor binds to the lac operator to inhibit transcription in E. coli. This inhibition can be relieved by adding lactose or isopropyl-β-D-thiogalactopyranoside (IPTG).
   9971..10647   +  promoter       CaMV 35S promoter (enhanced): cauliflower mosaic virus 35S promoter with a duplicated enhancer region
  10692..11240   +  CDS            bar: PAT_STRHY - Experimental evidence at protein level: Swiss-Prot protein existence level 1. Inactivates phosphinothricin (PPT) by transfer of an acetyl group from acetyl CoA. Can also acetylate demethylphosphinothricin but not PTT or glutamate. This enzyme is an effector of phosphinothricin tripeptide (PTT or bialaphos) resistance. From Streptomyces hygroscopicus. Introduced by genetic manipulation and expressed in glufosinate-tolerant maize by Dekalb Genetics.
  11250..11424   +  polyA_signal   CaMV poly(A) signal: cauliflower mosaic virus polyadenylation signal
  11502..11526   -  misc_feature   LB T-DNA repeat: left border repeat from nopaline C58 T-DNA
  11951..12745   +  CDS            KanR: aminoglycoside phosphotransferase; aphA-3; confers resistance to kanamycin
  12832..13420   +  rep_origin     ori: high-copy-number ColE1/pMB1/pBR322/pUC origin of replication
  13606..13746   -  misc_feature   bom: basis of mobility region from pBR322
  13848..13887   -  CDS            rop (fragment): Rop protein, which maintains plasmids at low copy number; rop
  14090..14284   -  rep_origin     pVS1 oriV: origin of replication for the Pseudomonas plasmid pVS1 (Heeb et al., 2000)
  14350..15423   -  CDS            pVS1 RepA: replication protein from the Pseudomonas plasmid pVS1 (Heeb et al., 2000)
  15852..16481   -  CDS            pVS1 StaA: stability protein from the Pseudomonas plasmid pVS1 (Heeb et al., 2000)
  17041..17442   -  CDS            Y4CG_SINFN (fragment): Protein inferred from homology: Swiss-Prot protein existence level 3. From Sinorhizobium fredii (strain NBRC 101917 / NGR234).
  17782..17806   -  misc_feature   RB T-DNA repeat: right border repeat from nopaline C58 T-DNA
