[The description below was written by a language model from this plasmid's Addgene catalogue record and pLannotate feature annotations shown in this document.]
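Description:
pKL2013 is a binary T-DNA vector of about 17.8 kb for CRISPR/Cas9 mutagenesis of the maize glossy2 gene, built on the A844B backbone and carrying an added mCherry fluorescent marker. The backbone outside the T-DNA borders has a high-copy ColE1/pUC-type origin with the pBR322 bom region for propagation in E. coli. It also carries the pVS1 oriV, RepA and StaA functions, which support replication and stable maintenance in Agrobacterium. Bacterial selection is by kanamycin through an aphA-3 aminoglycoside phosphotransferase gene.

Four expression units lie between the nopaline-type right and left border repeats. The maize polyubiquitin promoter drives Streptococcus pyogenes Cas9, which is preceded by a partial FLAG tag annotation and terminated by the pea rbcS-E9 terminator. A rice U3 snRNA promoter drives the single guide RNA, with a short gap between the promoter and the annotated gRNA scaffold that is consistent with the glossy2 spacer, although the table does not annotate the spacer itself. The attB1, attB5 and attB2 sites flanking these two units indicate that they were assembled by multisite Gateway recombination. The mCherry coding sequence was inserted at a PacI site that was destroyed during cloning. It is in reverse orientation under a CaMV 35S promoter, and no terminator for it is annotated. An enhanced 35S promoter drives the bar gene with a CaMV polyadenylation signal, giving phosphinothricin (Basta/bialaphos) resistance for plant selection.

The construct is intended for generating targeted glossy2 mutations in maize, with red fluorescence as a visual marker for the transgene. The depositor notes that the verified sequence differs slightly from the reference sequence without affecting function.
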