Addgene plasmid #172182: pKL2013
Purpose: A CRISPR/Cas9 vector targeting maize glossy2 gene for targeted mutagenesis with a mCherry as fluorescent marker.
Depositing lab: Kan Wang. Depositing organization: Iowa State University. Publication: Development of a Transformable Fast-Flowering Mini-Maize as a Tool for Maize Gene Editing. McCaw ME, Lee K, Kang M, Zobrist JD, Azanu MK, Birchler JA, Wang K. Front Genome Ed. 2021 Jan 11;2:622227. doi: 10.3389/fgeed.2020.622227. eCollection 2020. PubMed 34713243.
Backbone
  Vector backbone: A844B
  Backbone manufacturer: Yiping Qi
  Backbone size w/o insert (bp): 16112
  Total vector size (bp): 17777
  Vector type: Plant Expression, CRISPR
  Selectable markers: Basta
Growth in bacteria
  Bacterial resistance: Kanamycin, 50 μg/mL
  Growth temperature: 37°C
  Growth strain: DH5alpha
  Copy number: High Copy
Gene/Insert
  Gene/Insert name: mCherry
  Species: Synthetic
  Insert size (bp): 711
  GenBank ID: AJW76802.1
  Promoter: Cauliflower mosaic virus 35S promoter
  Cloning method: Restriction Enzyme; 5′ cloning site PacI (destroyed during cloning); 3′ cloning site PacI (destroyed during cloning)
  Sequencing primers: 5′ CAGGAAACAGCTATGAC; 3′ GTTGTGCAGATGATCCGTGG
Terms and licenses: Academic/Nonprofit Terms; Industry Terms: Not Available to Industry
Depositor comments: Please note that the Addgene verified sequence differs from the depositor reference sequence. These discrepancies do not affect plasmid function.
How to cite: pKL2013 was a gift from Kan Wang (Addgene plasmid # 172182 ; http://n2t.net/addgene:172182 ; RRID:Addgene_172182)
